>Addgene plasmid #149655 | pBbdCas9S_Psyn-sgRNArodA | depositor full sequence | sequence record 292384 | pBbdCas9S_Psyn-sgRNArodA sequence 10846 bps
CCTGCACTAGATCCCCGGCAAGTTCATCCTTAGGGTTTCCATATCTCTTAAAAAGTCAATTTCTGCTTGA
TTAATTTCTTGTGGATTATTGTTTTTGCGGTTTTTCATTTTTTATCTCCTTGAGTATTGAATTTTTTCTT
ATATATAAATATATAGCAAAAACTATTTTTGCCAACTTTTTTACAAAAAATTTTTTATTAAAACACTTAG
GGCTTTGCTAAATTCTCTTTTAAAAGAACTTAGTAAAGCCCTATGGATTTAAGAACTGATTATACTTACG
TAGTAAAAATACTACAGATATTAATAGTATAGACCATATCAAAATCATAATCAATTTATATTTATCTAAA
ATTGTAGTCCATACAAAATACAAAAAAATTAGGTTTTTCTAAATTCTATTTTAAAAGAACTTAGTAACAC
CTAATCTCTAAATTACTTACAAAATTCTAAAATTAGATTTTTAGTTCTTCATATTTCTTTAAAAGTTTTT
TAAGAAAATCTTTTTGATTTTCAAAAATTTCATGCATCATAAAACTAGTAAATTTGGATTTTTTTTTGTA
AAAATCATAACTTTCTTGGGTTTTAAGTTGAAATCTTAATGGTTTTATTGGATTTTGCCTAGATTTTTTT
AACGCCGGACTTTCTTTATCTTTTATAAAATTATAAGAATTTTTAATACCATTTTCTATTAAATAATCTT
CTTTTATAAGCCCCTCTTGCAGTGCAGTTGCTAATCTTAAATACTTATACGCTTGAGTTTTTGCTACATC
AAAGTCTTTTATAAAATCAAGAAAAGTTTTATAACCATCAAATTTATAATATTGATTATCTTTTATTTCT
TTTAAAATTTTAATATTTTCCACCCTGTGGAATATTTCTTTTTTGAAATTGTCATTTAACTTTTCCTTTA
GTGTCTTGTAATAAGAAATTTTACTTTCATTAATCATTAAATTTTGTTCAACATAAGTATCTATCTTTTT
TGTTAAAACTTTAACAACACGTTTTTTTTCCATAAAAATTTTCCTTTATTTTTGCAACATTTTCCTTAAT
TGATATAATTGTTACTATTTTAGATTTTTTAATATCCACTTAAGAATTAATCCCTCACTAGAATATTTTT
TATTATAGAATTCATATACATGTTTTTCTAAATCTATAAATTTATCAACAATTGCTTTATTATAGGGTGT
ATCTATCTTTTCTTTTCTTAATAATCGTCTCATATTCTTTAAATAACAACAAACACTGCCGGTTTTAAAC
CTAAATTCTATGTAATATATTTTTGAAAAAGTATATACATTTTCAACCCCGTTTATTTCATACTTTACAA
AAACATTATTTATTGGTTTTCTATAACCATAGTAAATGCCTAAAAATTTGTCCCCGTCTTTCATAGGATA
TAGATAAAGTTTTTGAATCTCTGATTTATCTAATAATTTTTCAAAAAAAATTATACACCGCTTTTGTTTG
TTACTAACTACTCTATGCAATGCCTTTAATATTTTTGTGTGATATATATTTTTATCACCTTTTTTTTCTT
TCAGCAGGAAGATACTTTCTTTTGGAAATTTAATTTTTTGTTCATTTATTCTTGCAGCCTTAAGTCCGAT
TTTCATATTTAATCCTTATATAGCCTTTCTATTTAATTCTTTTAAACTCAATAAACTTTTTTGGTTTTTC
ATTAGTTCTAATAATTCGCAATAATATGTGCAAAACACTTTATTGTATTCTATTTTCTTTTGGTTATTCA
AATATTCTTTTATAATTGGCTTTAGAAGTTCAATATTTACTTCTTTTTTTAGTTGTTCAATAAGGATATT
GAAAATGTTTGTTTTTAAATCTTGATAATTTTGTTGAGAATTTTCTTTTTTTCTTTCAATTGACTTCTCT
AATTTACGCTTTATATTGTTTAAATCGCTATATTTATGACTTTCAATAATAAAATGAGGCTTAAATTTGT
AATTTTCGTATATTTTTTGGAAACTTGTTTCTAATTGTTTAGAATTATATTCATTTTTTTCAAATTCTTT
TTGAGTGTTGCATAGAATTTCCTTTAATTTTTCTTGTTTTTCTTTCATACAAGATTTAGTAAAATGTATA
TTTTTATTTTTTAGTAATTTAATTTCTATTATTTTTATGATTTTAAGTATTTTGATTATATTATCTTTAT
CAATATTTAAATTGAATAAAATTGTAAGAAAAATTGAAAGAATTTTTTTACATAAAAAGTTACATTTATT
GAAGTAATTTCTTACTTGATACTTTTCTATTTCATTAATCTTTCTTTCTTCTTTTATATTATTTTTATTA
TTTAAACACTCCTTTAAATCTACACTCCCATTTTTAGTAAATCTATCTTTAAGGCCCCTTGAAACTCTAT
TTTGAAATCTTAAATCTTTTTTTTCTTGAAAGTATTTATAGATTTTTTGGTAACATTCTTTTTTTGAAAA
ATTAAGTTGATAGTATATTTCGGTCCCCAAATTTACCCCTAAGTGTTTGTGATAATTAGTTGTGACTTTA
AATTCTTTTTCTAATTTGTAAAGGTAATTTTGCAGTGTTTTTAGTTTAACGGGTGTTTGACTATTTCTTT
TAAGGTTTTCATTAAAGTAATAGAGTATGTTTTTTTGTGTGTATTTCTTATATGTTTTATTTATGTACGC
TAGTGTTGAGATAAGAACTACTAATTTATACTGTAATTTATTGTAGCAAGTTGTGGTTTTACTGGTTTTG
TTTATATTAGATAAGTTTTCCATTTATAGCTCCTTGAATACCGGATTTTTTATCTATAAAGTATATATAT
CACAATTTTGATTTAAAAGTAAATTCTTTTTTTAAAAATACAAAAATTTTTTATAAATTATATAGACCAT
GATATTGTATTAATACTAATTGATTTTAATTTAAGGTTGAACTAAAATAAACATAGTTTTGTAGAAAATA
ATTTTTCATTATTTTGCTACTTGATATTGGATCGTAAAAATATTAGGGCTTTACAAAGTTCTTTTAAAAG
AGAATTTAGTAAAGCCCTAAGTCTTTTAATAAAAAATTTTTTGTAAAAAAGTTGGCAAAAATAGTTTTTG
CTATATATTTATATATAAGAAAAAATTCAATACTCAAGGAGATAAAAAATGGAAAACTTAAACAATAATC
CACAAAAAATTAATCAAATAAATAAGCAAACTAATTTTATTGGTTTTGAAAATTTTATAGAACTTGATAA
TCAAGTTAATCAAACTAAAGAAAAAAGTAAATTAAGTAAGATAGGTAAGAAATTACCCGGAATAAGCAGT
CAAGTCTAGTGCGGCCGGAATTCTAAAGATCTTTGACAGCTAGCTCAGTCCTAGGTATAATACTAGTGTT
AATCTACCTAATATACCAGTTTTAGAGCTAGAAATAGCAAGTTAAAATAAGGCTAGTCCGTTATCAACTT
GAAAAAGTGGCACCGAGTCGGTGCTTTTTTTGGCGCGCCAAATAATGCCCGTGTCCCTGTTGAATAGGGA
CACGGTTTTTTAACAATTTTTTTATTCCTAGGCCTTAGTGGCCGGTACCCGGGGATCCTTATTACTGGCC
GCTTTCTAGCCTGGATACTTGTCTGGCTAGTTGCATTAGAGAGTCAGCTAGAGCCCTAGGGCTAGCTGTT
TGTGTATTCGGAGCCAGTGTAGTTTTTCTTTTTACTAACGATACGGGTAATAATTGATTGCCTTTTACAG
CCTGACCTTGAGACAATTGCAAAAGTCTGTCCACAGAGGTTTGACCTAATAATCTAAAATCTTGTTTGAT
AGTAGTAAGTGGAGGTATGTAGCAACTAGAATCTTCTGTATCATCATAACCCACAACTGAAATATCAGCC
CCAACTCTAAGTCCACTTTCAGTAATAGCTCGCATAGCTCCTAAAGCCATTTGATCATTAGCAACTAACA
TAGCAGTAGGGACAATGCCTTCATTTAACATTTGCATTGTTTGCTGAAATCCTGACATAGCAGACCAATC
TCCTTCTCTTTCTGCTATTGGTTGTATTTGATTTCTTGTTAAATACTTGTGCCATCCTGCTAATCTCAAT
CTGGCACTTACTGAACTTAAGGGACCTGCAAGTAGTGCAATTTGTTGATGGCCTAATGCAACAAGGTGTT
CAACTCCTAACCTTGTTCCATCTTCGTGAGAAAAAATTATAGAGTTTATTGGGGTTTGGTCCGACACATC
CAAAAACAATGCTGGAACATTAGTACATGCTGCTTCAACTGCAATCGCATCTTGGTCATCAAGAGGATAA
TTAATTATAAGTCCACTAACACGTTGAGCTAATAAATTATGTACTGCTGCCTTACAAGCCTCTACACCTG
ATCTCTCAACCATTGATACAACAACGCTTGCACCAAGTTGATCAGCTCTCGATTTAATTGCGGCTACAAT
TTGACTAGGCGCATGTAATGCAAGTGATGATGTGGCAACTCCAATTAAAAGTGATTGTTTCCCCGCAAGT
TGCTGAGCAACGCGATTTGGTATATAATTCAACTCTGCCATAGCTGCTTCAACCTTCTCTCTTGTTTTTG
CAGATACATGACTTGCTTGGTTCACAACTCTCGAAACCGTTTGGTAGCTAACCCCGGCATATTCAGCAAC
ATCATACAAAGTAACAGGTTTCATGGATCATTCCTCCATGATAAAATTTAAATTTCTGACTTTGGCAAAT
CCTTTTGCCTGTTAAAAAGAATAGCACAAAAATTAAAAAAAAAGAAACGCAAATAGCAATAGCATTAAAA
ATAATTATTATTATTTATTTCTTTGATTAAAATCAAAAGCCTTTAATGTATTTTCTTGATCTTTCATGCG
CTTAACGGTAAAATCCAAGGTATTAAGTTCACCTTCCACTTTTCTCTCTCTATCTTCTCTAGAAAATCAT
AAAAAATTTATTTGCTTTGTGAGCGGATAACAATTATAATAGATTCAATTGTGAGCGGATAACAATTTCA
CACAGAATTCATTAAAGAGGAGAAATTACATATGGATAAGAAATACTCAATAGGCTTAGCTATCGGCACA
AATAGCGTCGGATGGGCGGTGATCACTGATGAATATAAGGTTCCGTCTAAAAAGTTCAAGGTTCTGGGAA
ATACAGACCGCCACAGTATCAAAAAAAATCTTATAGGGGCTCTTTTATTTGACAGTGGAGAGACAGCGGA
AGCGACTCGTCTCAAACGGACAGCTCGTAGAAGGTATACACGTCGGAAGAATCGTATTTGTTATCTACAG
GAGATTTTTTCAAATGAGATGGCGAAAGTAGATGATAGTTTCTTTCATCGACTTGAAGAGTCTTTTTTGG
TGGAAGAAGACAAGAAGCATGAACGTCATCCTATTTTTGGAAATATAGTAGATGAAGTTGCTTATCATGA
GAAATATCCAACTATCTATCATCTGCGAAAAAAATTGGTAGATTCTACTGATAAAGCGGATTTGCGCTTA
ATCTATTTGGCCTTAGCGCATATGATTAAGTTTCGTGGTCATTTTTTGATTGAGGGAGATTTAAATCCTG
ATAATAGTGATGTGGACAAACTATTTATCCAGTTGGTACAAACCTACAATCAATTATTTGAAGAAAACCC
TATTAACGCAAGTGGAGTAGATGCTAAAGCGATTCTTTCTGCACGATTGAGTAAATCAAGACGATTAGAA
AATCTCATTGCTCAGCTCCCCGGTGAGAAGAAAAATGGCTTATTTGGGAATCTCATTGCTTTGTCATTGG
GTTTGACCCCTAATTTTAAATCAAATTTTGATTTGGCAGAAGATGCTAAATTACAGCTTTCAAAAGATAC
TTACGATGATGATTTAGATAATTTATTGGCGCAAATTGGAGATCAATATGCTGATTTGTTTTTGGCAGCT
AAGAATTTATCAGATGCTATTTTACTTTCAGATATCCTAAGAGTAAATACTGAAATAACTAAGGCTCCCC
TATCAGCTTCAATGATTAAACGCTACGATGAACATCATCAAGACTTGACTCTTTTAAAAGCTTTAGTTCG
ACAACAACTTCCAGAAAAGTATAAAGAAATCTTTTTTGATCAATCAAAAAACGGATATGCAGGTTATATT
GATGGGGGAGCTAGCCAAGAAGAATTTTATAAATTTATCAAACCAATTTTAGAAAAAATGGATGGTACTG
AGGAATTATTGGTGAAACTAAATCGTGAAGATTTGCTGCGCAAGCAACGGACCTTTGACAACGGCTCTAT
TCCCCATCAAATTCACTTGGGTGAGCTGCATGCTATTTTGAGAAGACAAGAAGACTTTTATCCATTTTTA
AAAGACAATCGTGAGAAGATTGAAAAAATCTTGACTTTTCGAATTCCTTATTATGTTGGTCCATTGGCGC
GTGGCAATAGTCGTTTTGCATGGATGACTCGGAAGTCTGAAGAAACAATTACCCCATGGAATTTTGAAGA
AGTTGTCGATAAAGGTGCTTCAGCTCAATCATTTATTGAACGCATGACAAACTTTGATAAAAATCTTCCA
AATGAAAAAGTACTACCAAAACATAGTTTGCTTTATGAGTATTTTACGGTTTATAACGAATTGACAAAGG
TCAAATATGTTACTGAAGGAATGCGAAAACCAGCATTTCTTTCAGGTGAACAGAAGAAAGCCATTGTTGA
TTTACTCTTCAAAACAAATCGAAAAGTAACCGTTAAGCAATTAAAAGAAGATTATTTCAAAAAAATAGAA
TGTTTTGATAGTGTTGAAATTTCAGGAGTTGAAGATAGATTTAATGCTTCATTAGGTACCTACCATGATT
TGCTAAAAATTATTAAAGATAAAGATTTTTTGGATAATGAAGAAAATGAAGATATCTTAGAGGATATTGT
TTTAACATTGACCTTATTTGAAGATAGGGAGATGATTGAGGAAAGACTTAAAACATATGCTCACCTCTTT
GATGATAAGGTGATGAAACAGCTTAAACGTCGCCGTTATACTGGTTGGGGACGTTTGTCTCGAAAATTGA
TTAATGGTATTAGGGATAAGCAATCTGGCAAAACAATATTAGATTTTTTGAAATCAGATGGTTTTGCCAA
TCGCAATTTTATGCAGCTGATCCATGATGATAGTTTGACATTTAAAGAAGACATTCAAAAAGCACAAGTG
TCTGGACAAGGCGATAGTTTACATGAACATATTGCAAATTTAGCTGGTAGCCCTGCTATTAAAAAAGGTA
TTTTACAGACTGTAAAAGTTGTTGATGAATTGGTCAAAGTAATGGGGCGGCATAAGCCAGAAAATATCGT
TATTGAAATGGCACGTGAAAATCAGACAACTCAAAAGGGCCAGAAAAATTCGCGAGAGCGTATGAAACGA
ATCGAAGAAGGTATCAAAGAATTAGGAAGTCAGATTCTTAAAGAGCATCCTGTTGAAAATACTCAATTGC
AAAATGAAAAGCTCTATCTCTATTATCTCCAAAATGGAAGAGACATGTATGTGGACCAAGAATTAGATAT
TAATCGTTTAAGTGATTATGATGTCGATGCCATTGTTCCACAAAGTTTCCTTAAAGACGATTCAATAGAC
AATAAGGTCTTAACGCGTTCTGATAAAAATCGTGGTAAATCGGATAACGTTCCAAGTGAAGAAGTAGTCA
AAAAGATGAAAAACTATTGGAGACAACTTCTAAACGCCAAGTTAATCACTCAACGTAAGTTTGATAATTT
AACGAAAGCTGAACGTGGAGGTTTGAGTGAACTTGATAAAGCTGGTTTTATCAAACGCCAATTGGTTGAA
ACTCGCCAAATCACTAAGCATGTGGCACAAATTTTGGATAGTCGCATGAATACTAAATACGATGAAAATG
ATAAACTTATTCGAGAGGTTAAAGTGATTACCTTAAAATCTAAATTAGTTTCTGACTTCCGAAAAGATTT
CCAATTCTATAAAGTACGTGAGATTAACAATTACCATCATGCCCATGATGCGTATCTAAATGCCGTCGTT
GGAACTGCTTTGATTAAGAAATATCCAAAACTTGAATCGGAGTTTGTCTATGGTGATTATAAAGTTTATG
ATGTTCGTAAAATGATTGCTAAGTCTGAGCAAGAAATAGGCAAAGCAACCGCAAAATATTTCTTTTACTC
TAATATCATGAACTTCTTCAAAACAGAAATTACACTTGCAAATGGAGAGATTCGCAAACGCCCTCTAATC
GAAACTAATGGGGAAACTGGAGAAATTGTCTGGGATAAAGGGCGAGATTTTGCCACAGTGCGCAAAGTAT
TGTCCATGCCCCAAGTCAATATTGTCAAGAAAACAGAAGTACAGACAGGCGGATTCTCCAAGGAGTCAAT
TTTACCAAAAAGAAATTCGGACAAGCTTATTGCTCGTAAAAAAGACTGGGATCCAAAAAAATATGGTGGT
TTTGATAGTCCAACGGTAGCTTATTCAGTCCTAGTGGTTGCTAAGGTGGAAAAAGGGAAATCGAAGAAGT
TAAAATCCGTTAAAGAGTTACTAGGGATCACAATTATGGAAAGAAGTTCCTTTGAAAAAAATCCGATTGA
CTTTTTAGAAGCTAAAGGATATAAGGAAGTTAAAAAAGACTTAATCATTAAACTACCTAAATATAGTCTT
TTTGAGTTAGAAAACGGTCGTAAACGGATGCTGGCTAGTGCCGGAGAATTACAAAAAGGAAATGAGCTGG
CTCTGCCAAGCAAATATGTGAATTTTTTATATTTAGCTAGTCATTATGAAAAGTTGAAGGGTAGTCCAGA
AGATAACGAACAAAAACAATTGTTTGTGGAGCAGCATAAGCATTATTTAGATGAGATTATTGAGCAAATC
AGTGAATTTTCTAAGCGTGTTATTTTAGCAGATGCCAATTTAGATAAAGTTCTTAGTGCATATAACAAAC
ATAGAGACAAACCAATACGTGAACAAGCAGAAAATATTATTCATTTATTTACGTTGACGAATCTTGGAGC
TCCCGCTGCTTTTAAATATTTTGATACAACAATTGATCGTAAACGATATACGTCTACAAAAGAAGTTTTA
GATGCCACTCTTATCCATCAATCCATCACTGGTCTTTATGAAACACGCATTGATTTGAGTCAGCTAGGAG
GTGACTAATAAAAGCTTGATCAGATCTCAGCTTTTTTTTGAAGTGCCTGGCAGTAAGTTGAAAAAATTTG
AAATAAACTTGGACTATGTTAATAAAAAAATACAAATTAACGAACAAAAAGATTTGAATTATTATATAAT
TTAGTTAAAAGCAATTTTAAATGAGGGAGGTTTCCATATGAGGGAAGCGGTGATCGCCGAAGTATCGACT
CAACTATCAGAGGTAGTTGGCGTCATCGAGCGCCATCTCGAACCGACGTTGCTGGCCGTACATTTGTACG
GCTCCGCAGTGGATGGCGGCCTGAAGCCACACAGTGATATTGATTTGCTGGTTACGGTGACCGTAAGGCT
TGATGAAACAACGCGGCGAGCTTTGATCAACGACCTTTTGGAAACTTCGGCTTCCCCTGGAGAGAGCGAG
ATTCTCCGCGCTGTAGAAGTCACCATTGTTGTGCACGACGACATCATTCCGTGGCGTTATCCAGCTAAGC
GCGAACTGCAATTTGGAGAATGGCAGCGCAATGACATTCTTGCAGGTATCTTCGAGCCAGCCACGATCGA
CATTGATCTGGCTATCTTGCTGACAAAAGCAAGAGAACATAGCGTTGCCTTGGTAGGTCCAGCGGCGGAG
GAACTCTTTGATCCGGTTCCTGAACAGGATCTATTTGAGGCGCTAAATGAAACCTTAACGCTATGGAACT
CGCCGCCCGACTGGGCTGGCGATGAGCGAAATGTAGTGCTTACGTTGTCCCGCATTTGGTACAGCGCAGT
AACCGGCAAAATCGCGCCGAAGGATGTCGCTGCCGACTGGGCAATGGAGCGCCTGCCGGCCCAGTATCAG
CCCGTCATACTTGAAGCTAGACAGGCTTATCTTGGACAAGAAGAAGATCGCTTGGCCTCGCGCGCAGATC
AGTTGGAAGAATTTGTCCACTACGTGAAAGGCGAGATCACCAAGGTAGTCGGCAAATAATGACGTCGCCG
GAGCGGTCGAGTTCTGGACCGACCGGCTCGGGTTCTCATGACCAAAATCCCTTAACGTGAGTTTTCGTTC
CACTGAGCGTCAGACCCCGTAGAAAAGATCAAAGGATCTTCTTGAGATCCTTTTTTTCTGCGCGTAATCT
GCTGCTTGCAAACAAAAAAACCACCGCTACCAGCGGTGGTTTGTTTGCCGGATCAAGAGCTACCAACTCT
TTTTCCGAAGGTAACTGGCTTCAGCAGAGCGCAGATACCAAATACTGTCCTTCTAGTGTAGCCGTAGTTA
GGCCACCACTTCAAGAACTCTGTAGCACCGCCTACATACCTCGCTCTGCTAATCCTGTTACCAGTGGCTG
CTGCCAGTGGCGATAAGTCGTGTCTTACCGGGTTGGACTCAAGACGATAGTTACCGGATAAGGCGCAGCG
GTCGGGCTGAACGGGGGGTTCGTGCACACAGCCCAGCTTGGAGCGAACGACCTACACCGAACTGAGATAC
CTACAGCGTGAGCTATGAGAAAGCGCCACGCTTCCCGAAGGGAGAAAGGCGGACAGGTATCCGGTAAGCG
GCAGGGTCGGAACAGGAGAGCGCACGAGGGAGCTTCCAGGGGGAAACGCCTGGTATCTTTATAGTCCTGT
CGGGTTTCGCCACCTCTGACTTGAGCGTCGATTTTTGTGATGCTCGTCAGGGGGGCGGAGCCTATGGAAA
AACGCCAGCAACGCGGCCTTTTTACGGTTCCTGGGCTTTTGCTGGCCTTTTGCTCACATGTTCTTT
Features (pLannotate 1.2.2; 11 found; start..end, strand, type, name):
   3323..3357    +  promoter       J23119(SpeI) promoter: bacterial promoter (Registry of Standard Biological Parts BBa J23119) modified to end with an SpeI site
   3379..3454    +  misc_RNA       gRNA scaffold: guide RNA scaffold for the Streptococcus pyogenes CRISPR/Cas9 system
   3565..4644    -  CDS            lacI: LACI_ECOLI - Experimental evidence at protein level: Swiss-Prot protein existence level 1. Repressor of the lactose operon. Binds allolactose as an inducer. From Escherichia coli (strain K12).
   4774..4878    -  CDS            fliD (fragment): FLID_BORBU - Protein inferred from homology: Swiss-Prot protein existence level 3. Required for the morphogenesis and for the elongation of the flagellar filament by facilitating polymerization of the flagellin monomers at the tip of growing filament. Forms a capping structure, which prevents flagellin subunits (transported through the central channel of the flagellum) from leaking out without polymerization at the distal end (By similarity). From Borrelia burgdorferi (strain ATCC 35210 / B31 / CIP 102532 / DSM 4680).
   4897..4941    +  promoter       T5 promoter: bacteriophage T5 promoter for E. coli RNA polymerase, with embedded lac operator
   4947..4967    +  protein_bind   lac operator (fragment): The lac repressor binds to the lac operator to inhibit transcription in E. coli. This inhibition can be relieved by adding lactose or isopropyl-β-D-thiogalactopyranoside (IPTG). lac repressor encoded by lacI
   5002..9106    +  CDS            dCas9 (fragment): catalytically dead mutant of the Cas9 endonuclease from the Streptococcus pyogenes Type II CRISPR/Cas system RNA-guided DNA-binding protein that lacks endonuclease activity due to the D10A mutation in the RuvC catalytic domain and the H840A mutation in the HNH catalytic domain
   9116..9241    +  CDS            hslU (fragment): HSLU_BORBU - Protein inferred from homology: Swiss-Prot protein existence level 3. ATPase subunit of a proteasome-like degradation complex; this subunit has chaperone activity. The binding of ATP and its subsequent hydrolysis by HslU are essential for unfolding of protein substrates subsequently hydrolyzed by HslV. HslU recognizes the N-terminal part of its protein substrates and unfolds these before they are guided to HslV for hydrolysis. From Borrelia burgdorferi (strain ATCC 35210 / B31 / CIP 102532 / DSM 4680).
   9278..10069   +  CDS            SmR: aminoglycoside adenylyltransferase (Murphy, 1985); aadA; confers resistance to spectinomycin and streptomycin
  10071..10117   +  CDS            BleoR (fragment): antibiotic-binding protein; Sh ble from Streptoalloteichus hindustanus; confers resistance to bleomycin, phleomycin, and Zeocin™
  10192..10780   +  rep_origin     ori: high-copy-number ColE1/pMB1/pBR322/pUC origin of replication
