>Addgene plasmid #149655 | pBbdCas9S_Psyn-sgRNArodA | addgene full sequence | sequence record 307061 | Addgene NGS Result
AATTTATACTGTAATTTATTGTAGCAAGTTGTGGTTTTACTGGTTTTGTTTATATTAGATAAGTTTTCCA
TTTATAGCTCCTTGAATACCGGATTTTTTATCTATAAAGTATATATATCACAATTTTGATTTAAAAGTAA
ATTCTTTTTTTAAAAATACAAAAATTTTTTATAAATTATATAGACCATGATATTGTATTAATACTAATTG
ATTTTAATTTAAGGTTGAACTAAAATAAACATAGTTTTGTAGAAAATAATTTTTCATTATTTTGCTACTT
GATATTGGATCGTAAAAATATTAGGGCTTTACAAAGTTCTTTTAAAAGAGAATTTAGTAAAGCCCTAAGT
CTTTTAATAAAAAATTTTTTGTAAAAAAGTTGGCAAAAATAGTTTTTGCTATATATTTATATATAAGAAA
AAATTCAATACTCAAGGAGATAAAAAATGGAAAACTTAAACAATAATCCACAAAAAATTAATCAAATAAA
TAAGCAAACTAATTTTATTGGTTTTGAAAATTTTATAGAACTTGATAATCAAGTTAATCAAACTAAAGAA
AAAAGTAAATTAAGTAAGATAGGTAAGAAATTACCCGGAATAAGCAGTCAAGTCTAGTGCGGCCGGAATT
CTAAAGATCTTTGACAGCTAGCTCAGTCCTAGGTATAATACTAGTGTTAATCTACCTAATATACCAGTTT
TAGAGCTAGAAATAGCAAGTTAAAATAAGGCTAGTCCGTTATCAACTTGAAAAAGTGGCACCGAGTCGGT
GCTTTTTTTGGCGCGCCAAATAATGCCCGTGTCCCTGTTGAATAGGGACACGGTTTTTTAACAATTTTTT
TATTCCTAGGCCTTAGTGGCCGGTACCCGGGGATCCTTATTACTGGCCGCTTTCTAGCCTGGATACTTGT
CTGGCTAGTTGCATTAGAGAGTCAGCTAGAGCCCTAGGGCTAGCTGTTTGTGTATTCGGAGCCAGTGTAG
TTTTTCTTTTTACTAACGATACGGGTAATAATTGATTGCCTTTTACAGCCTGACCTTGAGACAATTGCAA
AAGTCTGTCCACAGAGGTTTGACCTAATAATCTAAAATCTTGTTTGATAGTAGTAAGTGGAGGTATGTAG
CAACTAGAATCTTCTGTATCATCATAACCCACAACTGAAATATCAGCCCCAACTCTAAGTCCACTTTCAG
TAATAGCTCGCATAGCTCCTAAAGCCATTTGATCATTAGCAACTAACATAGCAGTAGGGACAATGCCTTC
ATTTAACATTTGCATTGTTTGCTGAAATCCTGACATAGCAGACCAATCTCCTTCTCTTTCTGCTATTGGT
TGTATTTGATTTCTTGTTAAATACTTGTGCCATCCTGCTAATCTCAATCTGGCACTTACTGAACTTAAGG
GACCTGCAAGTAGTGCAATTTGTTGATGGCCTAATGCAACAAGGTGTTCAACTCCTAACCTTGTTCCATC
TTCGTGAGAAAAAATTATAGAGTTTATTGGGGTTTGGTCCGACACATCCAAAAACAATGCTGGAACATTA
GTACATGCTGCTTCAACTGCAATCGCATCTTGGTCATCAAGAGGATAATTAATTATAAGTCCACTAACAC
GTTGAGCTAATAAATTATGTACTGCTGCCTTACAAGCCTCTACACCTGATCTCTCAACCATTGATACAAC
AACGCTTGCACCAAGTTGATCAGCTCTCGATTTAATTGCGGCTACAATTTGACTAGGCGCATGTAATGCA
AGTGATGATGTGGCAACTCCAATTAAAAGTGATTGTTTCCCCGCAAGTTGCTGAGCAACGCGATTTGGTA
TATAATTCAACTCTGCCATAGCTGCTTCAACCTTCTCTCTTGTTTTTGCAGATACATGACTTGCTTGGTT
CACAACTCTCGAAACCGTTTGGTAGCTAACCCCGGCATATTCAGCAACATCATACAAAGTAACAGGTTTC
ATGGATCATTCCTCCATGATAAAATTTAAATTTCTGACTTTGGCAAATCCTTTTGCCTGTTAAAAAGAAT
AGCACAAAAATTAAAAAAAAAGAAACGCAAATAGCAATAGCATTAAAAATAATTATTATTATTTATTTCT
TTGATTAAAATCAAAAGCCTTTAATGTATTTTCTTGATCTTTCATGCGCTTAACGGTAAAATCCAAGGTA
TTAAGTTCACCTTCCACTTTTCTCTCTCTATCTTCTCTAGAAAATCATAAAAAATTTATTTGCTTTGTGA
GCGGATAACAATTATAATAGATTCAATTGTGAGCGGATAACAATTTCACACAGAATTCATTAAAGAGGAG
AAATTACATATGGATAAGAAATACTCAATAGGCTTAGCTATCGGCACAAATAGCGTCGGATGGGCGGTGA
TCACTGATGAATATAAGGTTCCGTCTAAAAAGTTCAAGGTTCTGGGAAATACAGACCGCCACAGTATCAA
AAAAAATCTTATAGGGGCTCTTTTATTTGACAGTGGAGAGACAGCGGAAGCGACTCGTCTCAAACGGACA
GCTCGTAGAAGGTATACACGTCGGAAGAATCGTATTTGTTATCTACAGGAGATTTTTTCAAATGAGATGG
CGAAAGTAGATGATAGTTTCTTTCATCGACTTGAAGAGTCTTTTTTGGTGGAAGAAGACAAGAAGCATGA
ACGTCATCCTATTTTTGGAAATATAGTAGATGAAGTTGCTTATCATGAGAAATATCCAACTATCTATCAT
CTGCGAAAAAAATTGGTAGATTCTACTGATAAAGCGGATTTGCGCTTAATCTATTTGGCCTTAGCGCATA
TGATTAAGTTTCGTGGTCATTTTTTGATTGAGGGAGATTTAAATCCTGATAATAGTGATGTGGACAAACT
ATTTATCCAGTTGGTACAAACCTACAATCAATTATTTGAAGAAAACCCTATTAACGCAAGTGGAGTAGAT
GCTAAAGCGATTCTTTCTGCACGATTGAGTAAATCAAGACGATTAGAAAATCTCATTGCTCAGCTCCCCG
GTGAGAAGAAAAATGGCTTATTTGGGAATCTCATTGCTTTGTCATTGGGTTTGACCCCTAATTTTAAATC
AAATTTTGATTTGGCAGAAGATGCTAAATTACAGCTTTCAAAAGATACTTACGATGATGATTTAGATAAT
TTATTGGCGCAAATTGGAGATCAATATGCTGATTTGTTTTTGGCAGCTAAGAATTTATCAGATGCTATTT
TACTTTCAGATATCCTAAGAGTAAATACTGAAATAACTAAGGCTCCCCTATCAGCTTCAATGATTAAACG
CTACGATGAACATCATCAAGACTTGACTCTTTTAAAAGCTTTAGTTCGACAACAACTTCCAGAAAAGTAT
AAAGAAATCTTTTTTGATCAATCAAAAAACGGATATGCAGGTTATATTGATGGGGGAGCTAGCCAAGAAG
AATTTTATAAATTTATCAAACCAATTTTAGAAAAAATGGATGGTACTGAGGAATTATTGGTGAAACTAAA
TCGTGAAGATTTGCTGCGCAAGCAACGGACCTTTGACAACGGCTCTATTCCCCATCAAATTCACTTGGGT
GAGCTGCATGCTATTTTGAGAAGACAAGAAGACTTTTATCCATTTTTAAAAGACAATCGTGAGAAGATTG
AAAAAATCTTGACTTTTCGAATTCCTTATTATGTTGGTCCATTGGCGCGTGGCAATAGTCGTTTTGCATG
GATGACTCGGAAGTCTGAAGAAACAATTACCCCATGGAATTTTGAAGAAGTTGTCGATAAAGGTGCTTCA
GCTCAATCATTTATTGAACGCATGACAAACTTTGATAAAAATCTTCCAAATGAAAAAGTACTACCAAAAC
ATAGTTTGCTTTATGAGTATTTTACGGTTTATAACGAATTGACAAAGGTCAAATATGTTACTGAAGGAAT
GCGAAAACCAGCATTTCTTTCAGGTGAACAGAAGAAAGCCATTGTTGATTTACTCTTCAAAACAAATCGA
AAAGTAACCGTTAAGCAATTAAAAGAAGATTATTTCAAAAAAATAGAATGTTTTGATAGTGTTGAAATTT
CAGGAGTTGAAGATAGATTTAATGCTTCATTAGGTACCTACCATGATTTGCTAAAAATTATTAAAGATAA
AGATTTTTTGGATAATGAAGAAAATGAAGATATCTTAGAGGATATTGTTTTAACATTGACCTTATTTGAA
GATAGGGAGATGATTGAGGAAAGACTTAAAACATATGCTCACCTCTTTGATGATAAGGTGATGAAACAGC
TTAAACGTCGCCGTTATACTGGTTGGGGACGTTTGTCTCGAAAATTGATTAATGGTATTAGGGATAAGCA
ATCTGGCAAAACAATATTAGATTTTTTGAAATCAGATGGTTTTGCCAATCGCAATTTTATGCAGCTGATC
CATGATGATAGTTTGACATTTAAAGAAGACATTCAAAAAGCACAAGTGTCTGGACAAGGCGATAGTTTAC
ATGAACATATTGCAAATTTAGCTGGTAGCCCTGCTATTAAAAAAGGTATTTTACAGACTGTAAAAGTTGT
TGATGAATTGGTCAAAGTAATGGGGCGGCATAAGCCAGAAAATATCGTTATTGAAATGGCACGTGAAAAT
CAGACAACTCAAAAGGGCCAGAAAAATTCGCGAGAGCGTATGAAACGAATCGAAGAAGGTATCAAAGAAT
TAGGAAGTCAGATTCTTAAAGAGCATCCTGTTGAAAATACTCAATTGCAAAATGAAAAGCTCTATCTCTA
TTATCTCCAAAATGGAAGAGACATGTATGTGGACCAAGAATTAGATATTAATCGTTTAAGTGATTATGAT
GTCGATGCCATTGTTCCACAAAGTTTCCTTAAAGACGATTCAATAGACAATAAGGTCTTAACGCGTTCTG
ATAAAAATCGTGGTAAATCGGATAACGTTCCAAGTGAAGAAGTAGTCAAAAAGATGAAAAACTATTGGAG
ACAACTTCTAAACGCCAAGTTAATCACTCAACGTAAGTTTGATAATTTAACGAAAGCTGAACGTGGAGGT
TTGAGTGAACTTGATAAAGCTGGTTTTATCAAACGCCAATTGGTTGAAACTCGCCAAATCACTAAGCATG
TGGCACAAATTTTGGATAGTCGCATGAATACTAAATACGATGAAAATGATAAACTTATTCGAGAGGTTAA
AGTGATTACCTTAAAATCTAAATTAGTTTCTGACTTCCGAAAAGATTTCCAATTCTATAAAGTACGTGAG
ATTAACAATTACCATCATGCCCATGATGCGTATCTAAATGCCGTCGTTGGAACTGCTTTGATTAAGAAAT
ATCCAAAACTTGAATCGGAGTTTGTCTATGGTGATTATAAAGTTTATGATGTTCGTAAAATGATTGCTAA
GTCTGAGCAAGAAATAGGCAAAGCAACCGCAAAATATTTCTTTTACTCTAATATCATGAACTTCTTCAAA
ACAGAAATTACACTTGCAAATGGAGAGATTCGCAAACGCCCTCTAATCGAAACTAATGGGGAAACTGGAG
AAATTGTCTGGGATAAAGGGCGAGATTTTGCCACAGTGCGCAAAGTATTGTCCATGCCCCAAGTCAATAT
TGTCAAGAAAACAGAAGTCCAGACAGGCGGATTCTCCAAGGAGTCAATTTTACCAAAAAGAAATTCGGAC
AAGCTTATTGCTCGTAAAAAAGACTGGGATCCAAAAAAATATGGTGGTTTTGATAGTCCAACGGTAGCTT
ATTCAGTCCTAGTGGTTGCTAAGGTGGAAAAAGGGAAATCGAAGAAGTTAAAATCCGTTAAAGAGTTACT
AGGGATCACAATTCTGGAAAGAAGTTCCTTTGAAAAAAATCCGATTGACTTTTTAGAAGCTAAAGGATAT
AAGGAAGTTAAAAAAGACTTAATCATTAAACTACCTAAATATAGTCTTTTTGAGTTAGAAAACGGTCGTA
AACGGATGCTGGCTAGTGCCGGAGAATTACAAAAAGGAAATGAGCTGGCTCTGCCAAGCAAATATGTGAA
TTTTTTATATTTAGCTAGTCATTATGAAAAGTTGAAGGGTAGTCCAGAAGATAACGAACAAAAACAATTG
TTTGTGGAGCAGCATAAGCATTATTTAGATGAGATTATTGAGCAAATCAGTGAATTTTCTAAGCGTGTTA
TTTTAGCAGATGCCAATTTAGATAAAGTTCTTAGTGCATATAACAAACATAGAGACAAACCAATACGTGA
ACAAGCAGAAAATATTATTCATTTATTTACGTTGACGAATCTTGGAGCTCCCGCTGCTTTTAAATATTTT
GATACAACAATTGATCGTAAACGATATACGTCTACAAAAGAAGTTTTAGATGCCACTCTTATCCATCAAT
CCATCACTGGTCTTTATGAAACACGCATTGATTTGAGTCAGCTAGGAGGTGACTAATAAAAGCTTGATCA
GATCTCAGCTTTTTTTTGAAGTGCCTGGCAGTAAGTTGAAAAAATTTGAAATAAACTTGGACTATGTTAA
TAAAAAAATACAAATTAACGAACAAAAAGATTTGAATTATTATATAATTTAGTTAAAAGCAATTTTAAAT
GAGGGAGGTTTCCATATGAGGGAAGCGGTGATCGCCGAAGTATCGACTCAACTATCAGAGGTAGTTGGCG
TCATCGAGCGCCATCTCGAACCGACGTTGCTGGCCGTACATTTGTACGGCTCCGCAGTGGATGGCGGCCT
GAAGCCACACAGTGATATTGATTTGCTGGTTACGGTGACCGTAAGGCTTGATGAAACAACGCGGCGAGCT
TTGATCAACGACCTTTTGGAAACTTCGGCTTCCCCTGGAGAGAGCGAGATTCTCCGCGCTGTAGAAGTCA
CCATTGTTGTGCACGACGACATCATTCCGTGGCGTTATCCAGCTAAGCGCGAACTGCAATTTGGAGAATG
GCAGCGCAATGACATTCTTGCAGGTATCTTCGAGCCAGCCACGATCGACATTGATCTGGCTATCTTGCTG
ACAAAAGCAAGAGAACATAGCGTTGCCTTGGTAGGTCCAGCGGCGGAGGAACTCTTTGATCCGGTTCCTG
AACAGGATCTATTTGAGGCGCTAAATGAAACCTTAACGCTATGGAACTCGCCGCCCGACTGGGCTGGCGA
TGAGCGAAATGTAGTGCTTACGTTGTCCCGCATTTGGTACAGCGCAGTAACCGGCAAAATCGCGCCGAAG
GATGTCGCTGCCGACTGGGCAATGGAGCGCCTGCCGGCCCAGTATCAGCCCGTCATACTTGAAGCTAGAC
AGGCTTATCTTGGACAAGAAGAAGATCGCTTGGCCTCGCGCGCAGATCAGTTGGAAGAATTTGTCCACTA
CGTGAAAGGCGAGATCACCAAGGTAGTCGGCAAATAATGACGTCGCCGGAGCGGTCGAGTTCTGGACCGA
CCGGCTCGGGTTCTCATGACCAAAATCCCTTAACGTGAGTTTTCGTTCCACTGAGCGTCAGACCCCGTAG
AAAAGATCAAAGGATCTTCTTGAGATCCTTTTTTTCTGCGCGTAATCTGCTGCTTGCAAACAAAAAAACC
ACCGCTACCAGCGGTGGTTTGTTTGCCGGATCAAGAGCTACCAACTCTTTTTCCGAAGGTAACTGGCTTC
AGCAGAGCGCAGATACCAAATACTGTTCTTCTAGTGTAGCCGTAGTTAGGCCACCACTTCAAGAACTCTG
TAGCACCGCCTACATACCTCGCTCTGCTAATCCTGTTACCAGTGGCTGCTGCCAGTGGCGATAAGTCGTG
TCTTACCGGGTTGGACTCAAGACGATAGTTACCGGATAAGGCGCAGCGGTCGGGCTGAACGGGGGGTTCG
TGCACACAGCCCAGCTTGGAGCGAACGACCTACACCGAACTGAGATACCTACAGCGTGAGCTATGAGAAA
GCGCCACGCTTCCCGAAGGGAGAAAGGCGGACAGGTATCCGGTAAGCGGCAGGGTCGGAACAGGAGAGCG
CACGAGGGAGCTTCCAGGGGGAAACGCCTGGTATCTTTATAGTCCTGTCGGGTTTCGCCACCTCTGACTT
GAGCGTCGATTTTTGTGATGCTCGTCAGGGGGGCGGAGCCTATGGAAAAACGCCAGCAACGCGGCCTTTT
TACGGTTCCTGGCCTTTTGCTGGCCTTTTGCTCACATGTTCTTTCCTGCACTAGATCCCCGGCAAGTTCA
TCCTTAGGGTTTTCATATCTCTTAAAAAGTCAATTTCTGCTTGATTAATTTCTTGTGGATTATTGTTTTT
GCGGTTTTTCATTTTTTATCTCCTTGAGTATTGAATTTTTTCTTATATATAAATATATAGCAAAAACTAT
TTTTGCCAACTTTTTTACAAAAAATTTTTTATTAAAACACTTAGGGCTTTGCTAAATTCTCTTTTAAAAG
AACTTAGTAAAGCCCTATGGATTTAAGAACTGATTATACTTACGTAGTAAAAATACTACAGATATTAATA
GTATAGACCATATCAAAATCATAATCAATTTATATTTATCTAAAATTGTAGTCCATACAAAATACAAAAA
AATTAGGTTTTTCTAAATTCTATTTTAAAAGAACTTAGTAACACCTAATCTCTAAATTACTTACAAAATT
CTAAAATTAGATTTTTAGTTCTTCATATTTCTTTAAAAGTTTTTTAAGAAAATCTTTTTGATTTTCAAAA
ATTTCATGCATCATAAAACTAGTAAATTTGGATTTTTTTTTGTAAAAATCATAACTTTCTTGGGTTTTAA
GTTGAAATCTTAATGGTTTTATTGGATTTTGCCTAGATTTTTTTAACGCCGGACTTTCTTTATCTTTTAT
AAAATTATAAGAATTTTTAATACCATTTTCTATTAAATAATCTTCTTTTATAAGCCCCTCTTGCAGTGCA
GTTGCTAATCTTAAATACTTATACGCTTGAGTTTTTGCTACATCAAAGTCTTTTATAAAATCAAGAAAAG
TTTTATAACCATCAAATTTATAATATTGATTATCTTTTATTTCTTTTAAAATTTTAATATTTTCCACCCT
GTGGAATATTTCTTTTTTGAAATTGTCATTTAACTTTTCCTTTAGTGTCTTGTAATAAGAAATTTTACTT
TCATTAATCATTAAATTTTGTTCAACATAAGTATCTATCTTTTTTGTTAAAACTTTAACAACACGTTTTT
TTTCCATAAAAATTTTCCTTTATTTTTGCAACATTTTCCTTAATTGATATAATTGTTACTATTTTAGATT
TTTTAATATCCACTTAAGAATTAATCCCTCACTAGAATATTTTTTATTATAGAATTCATATACATGTTTT
TCTAAATCTATAAATTTATCAACAATTGCTTTATTATAGGGTGTATCTATCTTTTCTTTTCTTAATAATC
GTCTCATATTCTTTAAATAACAACAAACACTGCCGGTTTTAAACCTAAATTCTATGTAATATATTTTTGA
AAAAGTATATACATTTTCAACCCCGTTTATTTCATACTTTACAAAAACATTATTTATTGGTTTTCTATAA
CCATAGTAAATGCCTAAAAATTTGTCCCCGTCTTTCATAGGATATAGATAAAGTTTTTGAATCTCTGATT
TATCTAATAATTTTTCAAAAAAAATTATACACCGCTTTTGTTTGTTACTAACTACTCTATGCAATGCCTT
TAATATTTTTGTGTGATATATATTTTTATCACCTTTTTTTTCTTTCAGCAGGAAGATACTTTCTTTTGGA
AATTTAATTTTTTGTTCATTTATTCTTGCAGCCTTAAGTCCGATTTTCATATTTAATCCTTATATAGCCT
TTCTATTTAATTCTTTTAAACTCAATAAACTTTTTTGGTTTTTCATTAGTTCTAATAATTCGCAATAATA
TGTGCAAAACACTTTATTGTATTCTATTTTCTTTTGGTTATTCAAATATTCTTTTATAATTGGCTTTAGA
AGTTCAATATTTACTTCTTTTTTTAGTTGTTCAATAAGGATATTGAAAATGTTTGTTTTTAAATCTTGAT
AATTTTGTTGAGAATTTTCTTTTTTTCTTTCAATTGACTTCTCTAATTTACGCTTTATATTGTTTAAATC
GCTATATTTATGACTTTCAATAATAAAATGAGGCTTAAATTTGTAATTTTCGTATATTTTTTGGAAACTT
GTTTCTAATTGTTTAGAATTATATTCATTTTTTTCAAATTCTTTTTGAGTGTTGCATAGAATTTCCTTTA
ATTTTTCTTGTTTTTCTTTCATACAAGATTTAGTAAAATGTATATTTTTATTTTTTAGTAATTTAATTTC
TATTATTTTTATGATTTTAAGTATTTTGATTATATTATCTTTATCAATATTTAAATTGAATAAAATTGTA
AGAAAAATTGAAAGAATTTTTTTACATAAAAAGTTACATTTATTGAAGTAATTTCTTACTTGATACTTTT
CTATTTCATTAATCTTTCTTTCTTCTTTTATATTATTTTTATTATTTAAACACTCCTTTAAATCTACACT
CCCATTTTTAGTAAATCTATCTTTAAGGCCCCTTGAAACTCTATTTTGAAATCTTAAATCTTTTTTTTCT
TGAAAGTATTTATAGATTTTTTGGTAACATTCTTTTTTTGAAAAATTAAGTTGATAGTATATTTCGGTCC
CCAAATTTACCCCTAAGTGTTTGTGATAATTAGTTGTGACTTTAAATTCTTTTTCTAATTTGTAAAGGTA
ATTTTGCAGTGTTTTTAGTTTAACGGGTGTTTGACTATTTCTTTTAAGGTTTTCATTAAAGTAATAGAGT
ATGTTTTTTTGTGTGTATTTCTTATATGTTTTATTTATGTACGCTAGTGTTGAGATAAGGACTACT
Features (pLannotate 1.2.2; 11 found; start..end, strand, type, name):
    641..675     +  promoter       J23119(SpeI) promoter: bacterial promoter (Registry of Standard Biological Parts BBa J23119) modified to end with an SpeI site
    697..772     +  misc_RNA       gRNA scaffold: guide RNA scaffold for the Streptococcus pyogenes CRISPR/Cas9 system
    883..1962    -  CDS            lacI: LACI_ECOLI - Experimental evidence at protein level: Swiss-Prot protein existence level 1. Repressor of the lactose operon. Binds allolactose as an inducer. From Escherichia coli (strain K12).
   2092..2196    -  CDS            fliD (fragment): FLID_BORBU - Protein inferred from homology: Swiss-Prot protein existence level 3. Required for the morphogenesis and for the elongation of the flagellar filament by facilitating polymerization of the flagellin monomers at the tip of growing filament. Forms a capping structure, which prevents flagellin subunits (transported through the central channel of the flagellum) from leaking out without polymerization at the distal end (By similarity). From Borrelia burgdorferi (strain ATCC 35210 / B31 / CIP 102532 / DSM 4680).
   2215..2259    +  promoter       T5 promoter: bacteriophage T5 promoter for E. coli RNA polymerase, with embedded lac operator
   2265..2285    +  protein_bind   lac operator (fragment): The lac repressor binds to the lac operator to inhibit transcription in E. coli. This inhibition can be relieved by adding lactose or isopropyl-β-D-thiogalactopyranoside (IPTG). lac repressor encoded by lacI
   2320..6424    +  CDS            dCas9 (fragment): catalytically dead mutant of the Cas9 endonuclease from the Streptococcus pyogenes Type II CRISPR/Cas system RNA-guided DNA-binding protein that lacks endonuclease activity due to the D10A mutation in the RuvC catalytic domain and the H840A mutation in the HNH catalytic domain
   6434..6559    +  CDS            hslU (fragment): HSLU_BORBU - Protein inferred from homology: Swiss-Prot protein existence level 3. ATPase subunit of a proteasome-like degradation complex; this subunit has chaperone activity. The binding of ATP and its subsequent hydrolysis by HslU are essential for unfolding of protein substrates subsequently hydrolyzed by HslV. HslU recognizes the N-terminal part of its protein substrates and unfolds these before they are guided to HslV for hydrolysis. From Borrelia burgdorferi (strain ATCC 35210 / B31 / CIP 102532 / DSM 4680).
   6596..7387    +  CDS            SmR: aminoglycoside adenylyltransferase (Murphy, 1985); aadA; confers resistance to spectinomycin and streptomycin
   7389..7435    +  CDS            BleoR (fragment): antibiotic-binding protein; Sh ble from Streptoalloteichus hindustanus; confers resistance to bleomycin, phleomycin, and Zeocin™
   7510..8098    +  rep_origin     ori: high-copy-number ColE1/pMB1/pBR322/pUC origin of replication
