[The description below was written by a language model from this plasmid's Addgene catalogue record and pLannotate feature annotations shown in this document.]
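Description:
pBbdCas9S_Psyn-sgRNArodA is a 10,846 bp all-in-one CRISPR interference plasmid built on the pBbdCas9S backbone for knocking down expression of the rodA gene in Borrelia burgdorferi. It is maintained in E. coli through a high-copy ColE1/pUC-type origin and selected with spectinomycin via an aadA (SmR) aminoglycoside adenylyltransferase cassette, which also confers streptomycin resistance. A short Borrelia hslU fragment annotated just upstream of aadA probably reflects native Borrelia flanking sequence carried along with a promoter, although the record does not say which promoter drives the marker. A small BleoR fragment after aadA appears to be a cloning remnant. About 2.7 kb of the plasmid carries no annotation. Any element supporting replication in B. burgdorferi would presumably lie there, but the record does not describe it.

The payload has three expression units. A catalytically dead Streptococcus pyogenes Cas9 (D10A, H840A) sits downstream of a T5 promoter with lac operators, matching the catalogue's PpQE30, so its transcription is repressed by LacI and can be induced with IPTG. The lacI gene lies on the opposite strand. A neighbouring fliD fragment is consistent with the listed flaB promoter region driving it, which would provide constitutive repressor in the spirochete. The sgRNA, made up of a rodA-targeting spacer fused to the S. pyogenes guide scaffold, is expressed from the synthetic J23119-type constitutive promoter (Psyn). On induction, dCas9 pairs with the guide and binds rodA without cutting, blocking its transcription. This allows conditional depletion of rodA to study its function. The depositor and sequencing-derived records show the same features in the same order, differing only in their start coordinate.
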