Addgene plasmid #149655: pBbdCas9S_Psyn-sgRNArodA
Purpose: all-in-one CRISPRi vector for targeting B. burgdorferi rodA
Depositing lab: Christine Jacobs-Wagner. Depositing organization: Yale University. Publication: A CRISPR interference platform for selective downregulation of gene expression in Borrelia burgdorferi. Takacs CN, Scott M, Chang Y, Kloos ZA, Irnov I, Rosa PA, Liu J, Jacobs-Wagner C. Appl Environ Microbiol. 2020 Nov 30. pii: AEM.02519-20. doi: 10.1128/AEM.02519-20. PubMed 33257311.
Backbone
  Vector backbone: pBbdCas9S
  Backbone manufacturer: CJW lab
  Vector type: Bacterial Expression, CRISPR
Growth in bacteria
  Bacterial resistance: Spectinomycin, 50 μg/mL
  Growth temperature: 30°C
  Growth strain: NEB 5-alpha F' Iq
  Copy number: High Copy
Gene/Insert
  Gene/Insert name: dCas9, lacI, sgRNArodA
  gRNA/shRNA sequence: TTAATCTACCTAATATACCA
  Species: Synthetic
  Promoter: PflaB, PpQE30, Psyn
  Cloning method: Restriction Enzyme; 5′ cloning site Unknown (unknown if destroyed); 3′ cloning site Unknown (unknown if destroyed)
  Sequencing primers: 5′ Unknown
Terms and licenses: Academic/Nonprofit Terms; Industry Terms: Not Available to Industry
How to cite: pBbdCas9S_Psyn-sgRNArodA was a gift from Christine Jacobs-Wagner (Addgene plasmid # 149655 ; http://n2t.net/addgene:149655 ; RRID:Addgene_149655)
